>Addgene plasmid #89453 | pTetON-EGFP | addgene full sequence | sequence record 176810 | Addgene NGS Result
CTCGAGTTTACTCCCTATCAGTGATAGAGAACGTATGAAGAGTTTACTCCCTATCAGTGATAGAGAACGT
ATGCAGACTTTACTCCCTATCAGTGATAGAGAACGTATAAGGAGTTTACTCCCTATCAGTGATAGAGAAC
GTATGACCAGTTTACTCCCTATCAGTGATAGAGAACGTATCTACAGTTTACTCCCTATCAGTGATAGAGA
ACGTATATCCAGTTTACTCCCTATCAGTGATAGAGAACGTATAAGCTTTAGGCGTGTACGGTGGGCGCCT
ATAAAAGCAGAGCTCGTTTAGTGAACCGTCAGATCGCCTGGAGCAATTCCACAACACTTTTGTCTTATAC
CAACTTTCCGTACCACTTCCTACCCTCGTAAAGTCGAGCCACCATGGTGAGCAAGGGCGAGGAGCTGTTC
ACCGGGGTGGTGCCCATCCTGGTCGAGCTGGACGGCGACGTAAACGGCCACAAGTTCAGCGTGTCCGGCG
AGGGCGAGGGCGATGCCACCTACGGCAAGCTGACCCTGAAGTTCATCTGCACCACCGGCAAGCTGCCCGT
GCCCTGGCCCACCCTCGTGACCACCCTGACCTACGGCGTGCAGTGCTTCAGCCGCTACCCCGACCACATG
AAGCAGCACGACTTCTTCAAGTCCGCCATGCCCGAAGGCTACGTCCAGGAGCGCACCATCTTCTTCAAGG
ACGACGGCAACTACAAGACCCGCGCCGAGGTGAAGTTCGAGGGCGACACCCTGGTGAACCGCATCGAGCT
GAAGGGCATCGACTTCAAGGAGGACGGCAACATCCTGGGGCACAAGCTGGAGTACAACTACAACAGCCAC
AACGTCTATATCATGGCCGACAAGCAGAAGAACGGCATCAAGGTGAACTTCAAGATCCGCCACAACATCG
AGGACGGCAGCGTGCAGCTCGCCGACCACTACCAGCAGAACACCCCCATCGGCGACGGCCCCGTGCTGCT
GCCCGACAACCACTACCTGAGCACCCAGTCCGCCCTGAGCAAAGACCCCAACGAGAAGCGCGATCACATG
GTCCTGCTGGAGTTCGTGACCGCCGCCGGGATCACTCTCGGCATGGACGAGCTGTACAAGTGATAAGATC
CAATGTAACTGTATTCAGCGATGACGAAATTCTTAGCTATTGTAATACTCTAGAGGATCTTTGTGAAGGA
ACCTTACTTCTGTGGTGTGACATAATTGGACAAACTACCTACAGAGATTTAAAGCTCTAAGGTAAATATA
AAATTTTTAAGTGTATAATGTGTTAAACTACTGATTCTAATTGTTTGTGTATTTTAGATTCCAACCTATG
GAACTGATGAATGGGAGCAGTGGTGGAATGCCTTTAATGAGGAAAACCTGTTTTGCTCAGAAGAAATGCC
ATCTAGTGATGATGAGGCTACTGCTGACTCTCAACATTCTACTCCTCCAAAAAAGAAGAGAAAGGTAGAA
GACCCCAAGGACTTTCCTTCAGAATTGCTAAGTTTTTTGAGTCATGCTGTGTTTAGTAATAGAACTCTTG
CTTGCTTTGCTATTTACACCACAAAGGAAAAAGCTGCACTGCTATACAAGAAAATTATGGAAAAATATTC
TGTAACCTTTATAAGTAGGCATAACAGTTATAATCATAACATACTGTTTTTTCTTACTCCACACAGGCAT
AGAGTGTCTGCTATTAATAACTATGCTCAAAAATTGTGTACCTTTAGCTTTTTAATTTGTAAAGGGGTTA
ATAAGGAATATTTGATGTATAGTGCCTTGACTAGAGATCATAATCAGCCATACCACATTTGTAGAGGTTT
TACTTGCTTTAAAAAACCTCCCACACCTCCCCCTGAACCTGAAACATAAAATGAATGCAATTGTTGTTGT
TAACTTGTTTATTGCAGCTTATAATGGTTACAAATAAAGCAATAGCATCACAAATTTCACAAATAAAGCA
TTTTTTTCACTGCATTCTAGTTGTGGTTTGTCCAAACTCATCAATGTATCTTATCATGTCTGCGGCTCTA
GAGCTGCATTAATGAATCGGCCAACGCGCGGGGAGAGGCGGTTTGCGTATTGGGCGCTCTTCCGCTTCCT
CGCTCACTGACTCGCTGCGCTCGGTCGTTCGGCTGCGGCGAGCGGTATCAGCTCACTCAAAGGCGGTAAT
ACGGTTATCCACAGAATCAGGGGATAACGCAGGAAAGAACATGTGAGCAAAAGGCCAGCAAAAGGCCAGG
AACCGTAAAAAGGCCGCGTTGCTGGCGTTTTTCCATAGGCTCCGCCCCCCTGACGAGCATCACAAAAATC
GACGCTCAAGTCAGAGGTGGCGAAACCCGACAGGACTATAAAGATACCAGGCGTTTCCCCCTGGAAGCTC
CCTCGTGCGCTCTCCTGTTCCGACCCTGCCGCTTACCGGATACCTGTCCGCCTTTCTCCCTTCGGGAAGC
GTGGCGCTTTCTCATAGCTCACGCTGTAGGTATCTCAGTTCGGTGTAGGTCGTTCGCTCCAAGCTGGGCT
GTGTGCACGAACCCCCCGTTCAGCCCGACCGCTGCGCCTTATCCGGTAACTATCGTCTTGAGTCCAACCC
GGTAAGACACGACTTATCGCCACTGGCAGCAGCCACTGGTAACAGGATTAGCAGAGCGAGGTATGTAGGC
GGTGCTACAGAGTTCTTGAAGTGGTGGCCTAACTACGGCTACACTAGAAGAACAGTATTTGGTATCTGCG
CTCTGCTGAAGCCAGTTACCTTCGGAAAAAGAGTTGGTAGCTCTTGATCCGGCAAACAAACCACCGCTGG
TAGCGGTGGTTTTTTTGTTTGCAAGCAGCAGATTACGCGCAGAAAAAAAGGATCTCAAGAAGATCCTTTG
ATCTTTTCTACGGGGTCTGACGCTCAGTGGAACGAAAACTCACGTTAAGGGATTTTGGTCATGAGATTAT
CAAAAAGGATCTTCACCTAGATCCTTTTAAATTAAAAATGAAGTTTTAAATCAATCTAAAGTATATATGA
GTAAACTTGGTCTGACAGTTACCAATGCTTAATCAGTGAGGCACCTATCTCAGCGATCTGTCTATTTCGT
TCATCCATAGTTGCCTGACTCCCCGTCGTGTAGATAACTACGATACGGGAGGGCTTACCATCTGGCCCCA
GTGCTGCAATGATACCGCGAGACCCACGCTCACCGGCTCCAGATTTATCAGCAATAAACCAGCCAGCCGG
AAGGGCCGAGCGCAGAAGTGGTCCTGCAACTTTATCCGCCTCCATCCAGTCTATTAATTGTTGCCGGGAA
GCTAGAGTAAGTAGTTCGCCAGTTAATAGTTTGCGCAACGTTGTTGCCATTGCTACAGGCATCGTGGTGT
CACGCTCGTCGTTTGGTATGGCTTCATTCAGCTCCGGTTCCCAACGATCAAGGCGAGTTACATGATCCCC
CATGTTGTGCAAAAAAGCGGTTAGCTCCTTCGGTCCTCCGATCGTTGTCAGAAGTAAGTTGGCCGCAGTG
TTATCACTCATGGTTATGGCAGCACTGCATAATTCTCTTACTGTCATGCCATCCGTAAGATGCTTTTCTG
TGACTGGTGAGTACTCAACCAAGTCATTCTGAGAATAGTGTATGCGGCGACCGAGTTGCTCTTGCCCGGC
GTCAATACGGGATAATACCGCGCCACATAGCAGAACTTTAAAAGTGCTCATCATTGGAAAACGTTCTTCG
GGGCGAAAACTCTCAAGGATCTTACCGCTGTTGAGATCCAGTTCGATGTAACCCACTCGTGCACCCAACT
GATCTTCAGCATCTTTTACTTTCACCAGCGTTTCTGGGTGAGCAAAAACAGGAAGGCAAAATGCCGCAAA
AAAGGGAATAAGGGCGACACGGAAATGTTGAATACTCATACTCTTCCTTTTTCAATATTATTGAAGCATT
TATCAGGGTTATTGTCTCATGAGCGGATACATATTTGAATGTATTTAGAAAAATAAACAAATAGGGGTTC
CGCGCACATTTCCCCGAAAAGTGCCACCTGACGTCTAAGAAACCATTATTATCATGACATTAACCTATAA
AAATAGGCGTATCACGAGGCCCTTTCGTCTTCAAGAATTC
Features (pLannotate 1.2.2; 11 found; start..end, strand, type, name):
      4..382     +  promoter       TRE3G promoter: 3rd-generation Tet-responsive promoter that can be activated by binding of Tet-On® 3G
    394..1110    +  CDS            EGFP: EGFP is a basic (constitutively fluorescent) green fluorescent protein published in 1996, derived from Aequorea victoria. It is reported to be a rapidly-maturing weak dimer with moderate acid sensitivity.
   1176..1250    +  CDS            small t antigen (fragment): SV40 (simian virus 40) small t antigen
   1252..1317    +  intron         small t intron: SV40 (simian virus 40) small t antigen intron
   1447..1467    +  CDS            SV40 NLS: nuclear localization signal of SV40 (simian virus 40) large T antigen
   1786..1869    +  CDS            large T antigen (fragment): large T antigen from SV40 (simian virus 40)
   1892..2013    +  polyA_signal   SV40 poly(A) signal: SV40 polyadenylation signal
   2032..2087    -  CDS            lacI (fragment): lac repressor; lacI; The lac repressor binds to the lac operator to inhibit transcription in E. coli. This inhibition can be relieved by adding lactose or isopropyl-β-D-thiogalactopyranoside (IPTG).
   2270..2858    -  rep_origin     ori: high-copy-number ColE1/pMB1/pBR322/pUC origin of replication
   3029..3889    -  CDS            AmpR: β-lactamase; bla; confers resistance to ampicillin, carbenicillin, and related antibiotics
   3890..3994    -  promoter       AmpR promoter: bla
