[The description below was written by a language model from this plasmid's Addgene catalogue record and pLannotate feature annotations shown in this document.]
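Description:
pTetON-EGFP is a roughly 4.1 kb mammalian expression plasmid built on the Clontech pTRE3G-luciferase backbone, in which the luciferase reporter was removed and replaced with EGFP by ligation-independent cloning. It is propagated in E. coli through a high-copy ColE1/pUC-type origin and selected with ampicillin via the β-lactamase gene and its native bla promoter. The feature table shows no mammalian selection marker, so the plasmid appears suited to transient transfection or co-transfection rather than stand-alone stable selection.

The payload is a single expression cassette. The TRE3G promoter, a third-generation tetracycline-responsive promoter, sits directly upstream of the 717 bp EGFP coding sequence. It is followed by an SV40-derived 3′ region containing the small t antigen intron and the SV40 polyadenylation signal. The small t and large T antigen fragments and the SV40 NLS annotated downstream of EGFP are best read as parts of this SV40 processing segment rather than as expressed products or tags fused to EGFP, and the short lacI fragment looks like a backbone remnant. TRE3G has little activity on its own: transcription requires the Tet-On 3G transactivator, which binds the promoter in the presence of doxycycline. That transactivator is not encoded here and must be supplied from a separate construct or a cell line expressing it.

The plasmid serves as a Tet/Dox-inducible EGFP control. It was deposited alongside a set of genetically encoded tools for perturbing the actin cytoskeleton in single cells, where it provides a fluorescent-only comparison for the inducible effector constructs.
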