Addgene plasmid #89453: pTetON-EGFP
Purpose: Tet/Dox-inducible expression of EGFP in mammalian cells (control)
Depositing lab: Brad Zuchero. Depositing organization: Stanford University. Publication: DeActs: genetically encoded tools for perturbing the actin cytoskeleton in single cells. Harterink M, da Silva ME, Will L, Turan J, Ibrahim A, Lang AE, van Battum EY, Pasterkamp RJ, Kapitein LC, Kudryashov D, Barres BA, Hoogenraad CC, Zuchero JB. Nat Methods. 2017 Apr 10. doi: 10.1038/nmeth.4257. PubMed 28394337.
Backbone
  Vector backbone: pTRE3G-luciferase
  Backbone manufacturer: Clontech
  Backbone size w/o insert (bp): 3383
  Total vector size (bp): 4100
  Modifications to backbone: Removed luciferase, replaced with EGFP
  Vector type: Mammalian Expression
Growth in bacteria
  Bacterial resistance: Ampicillin, 100 μg/mL
  Growth temperature: 37°C
  Growth strain: DH5alpha
  Copy number: High Copy
Gene/Insert
  Gene/Insert name: EGFP
  Species: Synthetic
  Insert size (bp): 717
  Promoter: TRE3G
  Cloning method: Ligation Independent Cloning
  Sequencing primers: 5′ gcagagctcgtttagtgaa; 3′ CATCAGTTCCATAGGTTG
Terms and licenses: Academic/Nonprofit Terms; Industry Terms: Not Available to Industry
Depositor comments: Uses Clontech 3rd generation Tet-responsive promoter; also requires Tet-On 3G transactivator protein
How to cite: pTetON-EGFP was a gift from Brad Zuchero (Addgene plasmid # 89453 ; http://n2t.net/addgene:89453 ; RRID:Addgene_89453)
